Addgene plasmid #19103: Dom34(265-377)
Depositing lab: SeWon Suh. Depositing organization: Seoul National University. Publication: Structural and functional insights into dom34, a key component of no-go mRNA decay. Lee HH, Kim YS, Kim KH, Heo I, Kim SK, Kim O, Kim HK, Yoon JY, Kim HS, Kim do J, Lee SJ, Yoon HJ, Kim SJ, Lee BG, Song HK, Kim VN, Park CM, Suh SW. Mol Cell. 2007 Sep 21. 27(6):938-50. 10.1016/j.molcel.2007.07.019 PubMed 17889667.
Backbone
  Vector backbone: pET28b(+)
  Backbone size w/o insert (bp): 5369
  Vector type: Bacterial Expression
Growth in bacteria
  Bacterial resistance: Kanamycin, 50 μg/mL
  Growth temperature: 37°C
  Growth strain: DH5alpha
  Copy number: High Copy
Gene/Insert
  Gene/Insert name: Protein DOM34 (alt name: Saccharomyces cerevisiae)
  Species: S. cerevisiae (budding yeast)
  Insert size (bp): 339
  Entrez Gene: DOM34 (a.k.a. YNL001W)
  Tag / fusion protein: C tag (C terminal on insert); N tag (N terminal on insert)
  Cloning method: Restriction Enzyme; 5′ cloning site NdeI (not destroyed); 3′ cloning site XhoI (not destroyed)
  Sequencing primers: 5′ t7
Terms and licenses: Academic/Nonprofit Terms; Industry Terms: Not Available to Industry
How to cite: Dom34(265-377) was a gift from SeWon Suh (Addgene plasmid # 19103 ; http://n2t.net/addgene:19103 ; RRID:Addgene_19103)
