[The description below was written by a language model from this plasmid's Addgene catalogue record.]
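Description:
Dom34(265-377) is a bacterial expression plasmid built on the pET28b(+) backbone (5369 bp without insert), carrying a 339 bp fragment of the Saccharomyces cerevisiae DOM34 gene (YNL001W). As the name indicates, the insert corresponds to residues 265-377 of the protein, a C-terminal portion of Dom34 rather than the full-length factor. The fragment was cloned by restriction digestion between NdeI at the 5′ end and XhoI at the 3′ end, and both sites are preserved. The plasmid confers kanamycin resistance, is listed as high copy, and is propagated in a standard cloning strain (DH5alpha).

No feature table accompanies the record, so regulatory elements are not itemised. The listing of a T7 sequencing primer fits the pET28 design, in which a T7 promoter under lac operator control drives expression in E. coli hosts that supply T7 RNA polymerase. The catalogue lists tags at both the N and C termini of the insert but calls them only "N tag" and "C tag". In pET28 vectors, cloning between NdeI and XhoI typically places the insert downstream of an N-terminal His tag with a thrombin cleavage site, and a C-terminal His tag is added if no stop codon intervenes. The record does not confirm the identity of either tag.

The associated publication concerns structural and functional analysis of Dom34, a key component of no-go mRNA decay. The construct is therefore most plausibly intended for recombinant production and purification of this isolated Dom34 fragment for biochemical or structural studies, although the record does not describe its specific experimental use.
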