>Addgene plasmid #19103 | Dom34(265-377) | addgene partial sequence | sequence record 24884 | T7 5'-TAATACGACTCACTATAGGG-3'
GGGGNNATTCCCTCTGAATATTTTGTTTACTTTAAGAAGGAGATATACCATGGGCAGCAGCCACCATCAT
CNTCATCACAGCAGCGGCCTGGTGCCGCGCGGCAGCCATATGAATCCACTGTATGCTTCAAAGCTGCAAG
ATACTAAATACTCCAAAGAAATCATGGTGATGGATGAATTTTTGTTGCATTTAAACAAGGATGATGATAA
AGCTTGGTATGGTGAAAAAGAGGTAGTTAAAGCGGCTGAGTATGGCGCAATTAGTTATTTACTGTTAACA
GATAAAGTTTTGCATTCAGACAATATTGCACAAAGAGAGGAATATTTGAAACTGATGGACTCCGTAGAGA
GCAATGGAGGAAAAGCATTGGTATTAAGTACTTTGCATTCTCTTGGAGAAGAACTTGATCAATTGACGGG
TATAGCCTGTATTCTAAAATACCCGCTCCCCCTCGAGCACCACCACCACCACCACTGAGATCCGGCTGCT
AACAAAGCCCGAAAGGAAGCTGAGTTGGCTGCTGCCACCGCTGAGCAATAACTNGCATAACCCCCTTGGG
GCCTCTCAACGGGTCTTGAGGGGTTTTNTGCTGNNAGGAGGAACTATANCCCGACTGNCGNANGGGACGC
CGCCCNGTAGCGGCGCATTAAGCCGGCCGGTGNGGTGGTTACGCGNGGCGGTGACAGCTACACCTTGNCA
GCGCCCTAGCGCCCGCTCCCNAGGCTTTCTNCCCGTCTTTCTCGCACGTTCGCGGCTTCCCGTCAAGCTC
TAATCGGGGNNCCCNTTAGGGTTCGATTATGCTTNCGCACTCNCNGCAAAACTGATTAGGTGATGTCNGT
ATGGCCTCCCNGAAAGGTTTCGCTTGANTGACCNTCTTAAGGACTGTCAANGAANCN
